>Addgene plasmid #68893 | pMM710 | depositor full sequence | sequence record 126163 | pMM710 sequence 10858 bps
GTGCACGAGTGGGTTACATCGAACTGGATCTCAACAGCGGTAAGATCCTTGAGAGTTTTCGCCCCGAAGA
ACGTTTTCCAATGATGAGCACTTTTAAAGTTCTGCTATGTGGCGCGGTATTATCCCGTATTGACGCCGGG
CAAGAGCAACTCGGTCGCCGCATACACTATTCTCAGAATGACTTGGTTGAGTACTCACCAGTCACAGAAA
AGCATCTTACGGATGGCATGACAGTAAGAGAATTATGCAGTGCTGCCATAACCATGAGTGATAACACTGC
GGCCAACTTACTTCTGACAACGATCGGAGGACCGAAGGAGCTAACCGCTTTTTTGCACAACATGGGGGAT
CATGTAACTCGCCTTGATCGTTGGGAACCGGAGCTGAATGAAGCCATACCAAACGACGAGCGTGACACCA
CGATGCCTGTAGCAATGGCAACAACGTTGCGCAAACTATTAACTGGCGAACTACTTACTCTAGCTTCCCG
GCAACAATTAATAGACTGGATGGAGGCGGATAAAGTTGCAGGACCACTTCTGCGCTCGGCCCTTCCGGCT
GGCTGGTTTATTGCTGATAAATCTGGAGCCGGTGAGCGTGGGTCTCGCGGTATCATTGCAGCACTGGGGC
CAGATGGTAAGCCCTCCCGTATCGTAGTTATCTACACGACGGGGAGTCAGGCAACTATGGATGAACGAAA
TAGACAGATCGCTGAGATAGGTGCCTCACTGATTAAGCATTGGTAACTGTCAGACCAAGTTTACTCATAA
CGCGTCAATTCGAGGGGGATCAATTCCGTGATAGGTGGGCTGCCCTTCCTGGTTGGCTTGGTTTCATCAG
CCATCCGCTTGCCCTCATCTGTTACGCCGGCGGTAGCCGGCCAGCCTCGCAGAGCAGGATTCCCGTTGAG
CACCGCCAGGTGCGAATAAGGGACAGTGAAGAAGGAACACCCGCTCGCGGGTGGGCCTACTTCACCTATC
CTGCCCGGCTGACGCCGTTGGATACACCAAGGAAAGTCTACACGAACCCTTTGGCAAAATCCTGTATATC
GTGCGAAAAAGGATGGATATACCGAAAAAATCGCTATAATGACCCCGAAGCAGGGTTATGCAGCGGAAAA
CGGAATTGATCCGGCCACGATGCGTCCGGCGTAGAGGATCTGAAGATCAGCAGTTCAACCTGTTGATAGT
ACGTACTAAGCTCTCATGTTTCACGTACTAAGCTCTCATGTTTAACGTACTAAGCTCTCATGTTTAACGA
ACTAAACCCTCATGGCTAACGTACTAAGCTCTCATGGCTAACGTACTAAGCTCTCATGTTTCACGTACTA
AGCTCTCATGTTTGAACAATAAAATTAATATAAATCAGCAACTTAAATAGCCTCTAAGGTTTTAAGTTTT
ATAAGAAAAAAAAGAATATATAAGGCTTTTAAAGCTTTTAAGGTTTAACGGTTGTGGACAACAAGCCAGG
GATGTAACGCACTGAGAAGCCCTTAGAGCCTCTCAAAGCAATTTTGAGTGACACAGGAACACTTAACGGC
TGACATGGGAATTCCCCTCCACCGCGGTGGTACAAAGAAAATTCGACAAACTGTTATTTTTCTATCTATT
TATTTGAATTGTGAGCGGATAACAATTACCTTTGTCGGCAATTGTGAGCGGATAACAATTAAATAAAGAT
ATTCTCGTCAAACAAATATAAATAATATAAACATGGATAAGAAATACTCAATAGGCTTAGCTATCGGCAC
AAATAGCGTCGGATGGGCGGTGATCACTGATGAATATAAGGTTCCGTCTAAAAAGTTCAAGGTTCTGGGA
AATACAGACCGCCACAGTATCAAAAAAAATCTTATAGGGGCTCTTTTATTTGACAGTGGAGAGACAGCGG
AAGCGACTCGTCTCAAACGGACAGCTCGTAGAAGGTATACACGTCGGAAGAATCGTATTTGTTATCTACA
GGAGATTTTTTCAAATGAGATGGCGAAAGTAGATGATAGTTTCTTTCATCGACTTGAAGAGTCTTTTTTG
GTGGAAGAAGACAAGAAGCATGAACGTCATCCTATTTTTGGAAATATAGTAGATGAAGTTGCTTATCATG
AGAAATATCCAACTATCTATCATCTGCGAAAAAAATTGGTAGATTCTACTGATAAAGCGGATTTGCGCTT
AATCTATTTGGCCTTAGCGCATATGATTAAGTTTCGTGGTCATTTTTTGATTGAGGGAGATTTAAATCCT
GATAATAGTGATGTGGACAAACTATTTATCCAGTTGGTACAAACCTACAATCAATTATTTGAAGAAAACC
CTATTAACGCAAGTGGAGTAGATGCTAAAGCGATTCTTTCTGCACGATTGAGTAAATCAAGACGATTAGA
AAATCTCATTGCTCAGCTCCCCGGTGAGAAGAAAAATGGCTTATTTGGGAATCTCATTGCTTTGTCATTG
GGTTTGACCCCTAATTTTAAATCAAATTTTGATTTGGCAGAAGATGCTAAATTACAGCTTTCAAAAGATA
CTTACGATGATGATTTAGATAATTTATTGGCGCAAATTGGAGATCAATATGCTGATTTGTTTTTGGCAGC
TAAGAATTTATCAGATGCTATTTTACTTTCAGATATCCTAAGAGTAAATACTGAAATAACTAAGGCTCCC
CTATCAGCTTCAATGATTAAACGCTACGATGAACATCATCAAGACTTGACTCTTTTAAAAGCTTTAGTTC
GACAACAACTTCCAGAAAAGTATAAAGAAATCTTTTTTGATCAATCAAAAAACGGATATGCAGGTTATAT
TGATGGGGGAGCTAGCCAAGAAGAATTTTATAAATTTATCAAACCAATTTTAGAAAAAATGGATGGTACT
GAGGAATTATTGGTGAAACTAAATCGTGAAGATTTGCTGCGCAAGCAACGGACCTTTGACAACGGCTCTA
TTCCCCATCAAATTCACTTGGGTGAGCTGCATGCTATTTTGAGAAGACAAGAAGACTTTTATCCATTTTT
AAAAGACAATCGTGAGAAGATTGAAAAAATCTTGACTTTTCGAATTCCTTATTATGTTGGTCCATTGGCG
CGTGGCAATAGTCGTTTTGCATGGATGACTCGGAAGTCTGAAGAAACAATTACCCCATGGAATTTTGAAG
AAGTTGTCGATAAAGGTGCTTCAGCTCAATCATTTATTGAACGCATGACAAACTTTGATAAAAATCTTCC
AAATGAAAAAGTACTACCAAAACATAGTTTGCTTTATGAGTATTTTACGGTTTATAACGAATTGACAAAG
GTCAAATATGTTACTGAAGGAATGCGAAAACCAGCATTTCTTTCAGGTGAACAGAAGAAAGCCATTGTTG
ATTTACTCTTCAAAACAAATCGAAAAGTAACCGTTAAGCAATTAAAAGAAGATTATTTCAAAAAAATAGA
ATGTTTTGATAGTGTTGAAATTTCAGGAGTTGAAGATAGATTTAATGCTTCATTAGGTACCTACCATGAT
TTGCTAAAAATTATTAAAGATAAAGATTTTTTGGATAATGAAGAAAATGAAGATATCTTAGAGGATATTG
TTTTAACATTGACCTTATTTGAAGATAGGGAGATGATTGAGGAAAGACTTAAAACATATGCTCACCTCTT
TGATGATAAGGTGATGAAACAGCTTAAACGTCGCCGTTATACTGGTTGGGGACGTTTGTCTCGAAAATTG
ATTAATGGTATTAGGGATAAGCAATCTGGCAAAACAATATTAGATTTTTTGAAATCAGATGGTTTTGCCA
ATCGCAATTTTATGCAGCTGATCCATGATGATAGTTTGACATTTAAAGAAGACATTCAAAAAGCACAAGT
GTCTGGACAAGGCGATAGTTTACATGAACATATTGCAAATTTAGCTGGTAGCCCTGCTATTAAAAAAGGT
ATTTTACAGACTGTAAAAGTTGTTGATGAATTGGTCAAAGTAATGGGGCGGCATAAGCCAGAAAATATCG
TTATTGAAATGGCACGTGAAAATCAGACAACTCAAAAGGGCCAGAAAAATTCGCGAGAGCGTATGAAACG
AATCGAAGAAGGTATCAAAGAATTAGGAAGTCAGATTCTTAAAGAGCATCCTGTTGAAAATACTCAATTG
CAAAATGAAAAGCTCTATCTCTATTATCTCCAAAATGGAAGAGACATGTATGTGGACCAAGAATTAGATA
TTAATCGTTTAAGTGATTATGATGTCGATGCCATTGTTCCACAAAGTTTCCTTAAAGACGATTCAATAGA
CAATAAGGTCTTAACGCGTTCTGATAAAAATCGTGGTAAATCGGATAACGTTCCAAGTGAAGAAGTAGTC
AAAAAGATGAAAAACTATTGGAGACAACTTCTAAACGCCAAGTTAATCACTCAACGTAAGTTTGATAATT
TAACGAAAGCTGAACGTGGAGGTTTGAGTGAACTTGATAAAGCTGGTTTTATCAAACGCCAATTGGTTGA
AACTCGCCAAATCACTAAGCATGTGGCACAAATTTTGGATAGTCGCATGAATACTAAATACGATGAAAAT
GATAAACTTATTCGAGAGGTTAAAGTGATTACCTTAAAATCTAAATTAGTTTCTGACTTCCGAAAAGATT
TCCAATTCTATAAAGTACGTGAGATTAACAATTACCATCATGCCCATGATGCGTATCTAAATGCCGTCGT
TGGAACTGCTTTGATTAAGAAATATCCAAAACTTGAATCGGAGTTTGTCTATGGTGATTATAAAGTTTAT
GATGTTCGTAAAATGATTGCTAAGTCTGAGCAAGAAATAGGCAAAGCAACCGCAAAATATTTCTTTTACT
CTAATATCATGAACTTCTTCAAAACAGAAATTACACTTGCAAATGGAGAGATTCGCAAACGCCCTCTAAT
CGAAACTAATGGGGAAACTGGAGAAATTGTCTGGGATAAAGGGCGAGATTTTGCCACAGTGCGCAAAGTA
TTGTCCATGCCCCAAGTCAATATTGTCAAGAAAACAGAAGTACAGACAGGCGGATTCTCCAAGGAGTCAA
TTTTACCAAAAAGAAATTCGGACAAGCTTATTGCTCGTAAAAAAGACTGGGATCCAAAAAAATATGGTGG
TTTTGATAGTCCAACGGTAGCTTATTCAGTCCTAGTGGTTGCTAAGGTGGAAAAAGGGAAATCGAAGAAG
TTAAAATCCGTTAAAGAGTTACTAGGGATCACAATTATGGAAAGAAGTTCCTTTGAAAAAAATCCGATTG
ACTTTTTAGAAGCTAAAGGATATAAGGAAGTTAAAAAAGACTTAATCATTAAACTACCTAAATATAGTCT
TTTTGAGTTAGAAAACGGTCGTAAACGGATGCTGGCTAGTGCCGGAGAATTACAAAAAGGAAATGAGCTG
GCTCTGCCAAGCAAATATGTGAATTTTTTATATTTAGCTAGTCATTATGAAAAGTTGAAGGGTAGTCCAG
AAGATAACGAACAAAAACAATTGTTTGTGGAGCAGCATAAGCATTATTTAGATGAGATTATTGAGCAAAT
CAGTGAATTTTCTAAGCGTGTTATTTTAGCAGATGCCAATTTAGATAAAGTTCTTAGTGCATATAACAAA
CATAGAGACAAACCAATACGTGAACAAGCAGAAAATATTATTCATTTATTTACGTTGACGAATCTTGGAG
CTCCCGCTGCTTTTAAATATTTTGATACAACAATTGATCGTAAACGATATACGTCTACAAAAGAAGTTTT
AGATGCCACTCTTATCCATCAATCCATCACTGGTCTTTATGAAACACGCATTGATTTGAGTCAGCTAGGA
GGTGACTGAATTAATGCGGCTGCAATTTTTTTGGGCGGGGCCGCCCAAAAAAATCCTAGCACCCTGCAGC
AGTACTGCTTGACCATAAGAACAAAAAAACTTCCGATAAAGTTTGGAAGATAAAGCTAAAAGTTCTTATC
TTTGCAGTCTGGAATGAATTGGCCTATGGTTTTAGAGCTAGAAATAGCAAGTTAAAATAAGGCTAGTCCG
TTATCAACTTGAAAAAGTGGCACCGAGTCGGTGCTTTTTTTCTAGATGATGATTAAGGATCTTGCGTACA
ATTTGACGATCGTTTCACGCTAAGATGCTGGCTAATTGCCTATCTTCCAGTGATGGAACAGCATTTGTGC
ATTGGCTGCAACAATAGCCTTGATCTGGAAGAAGCAATGAAAGCTGCTGTTAAGTCTCCGAATCAGGTAT
TGTTCCTGACAGGTGTATTCCCATCCGGTAAACGCGGATACTTTGCAGTTGATCTGACTCAGGAATAAAT
TATAAATTAAGGTAAGAAGATTGTAGGATAAGCTAATGAAATAGAAAAAGGATGCCGTCACACAACTTGT
CGGCATTCTTTTTTGTTTTATTAGTTGAAAATATAGTGAAAAAGTTGCCTAAATATGTATGTTAACAAAT
TATTTGTCGTAACTTTGCACTCCAAATCTGTTTTTAACATATGGCACTAGTGGTGAATGTGAAACCAGTA
ACGTTATACGATGTCGCAGAGTATGCCGGTGTCTCTTATCAGACCGTTTCCCGCGTGGTGAACCAGGCCA
GCCACGTTTCTGCGAAAACGCGGGAAAAAGTGGAAGCGGCGATGGCGGAGCTGAATTACATTCCCAACCG
CGTGGCACAACAACTGGCGGGCAAACAGTCGTTGCTGATTGGCGTTGCCACCTCCAGTCTGGCCCTGCAC
GCGCCGTCGCAAATTGTCGCGGCGATTAAATCTCGCGCCGATCAACTGGGTGCCAGCGTGGTGGTGTCGA
TGGTAGAACGAAGCGGCGTCGAAGCCTGTAAAGCGGCGGTGCACAATCTTCTCGCGCAACGCGTCAGTGG
GCTGATCATTAACTATCCGCTGGATGACCAGGATGCCATTGCTGTGGAAGCTGCCTGCACTAATGTTCCG
GCGTTATTTCTTGATGTCTCTGACCAGACACCCATCAACAGTATTATTTTCTCCCATGAGGACGGTACGC
GACTGGGCGTGGAGCATCTGGTCGCATTGGGTCACCAGCAAATCGCGCTGTTAGCGGGCCCATTAAGTTC
TGTCTCGGCGCGTCTGCGTCTGGCTGGCTGGCATAAATATCTCACTCGCAATCAAATTCAGCCGATAGCG
GAACGGGAAGGCGACTGGAGTGCCATGTCCGGTTTTCAACAAACCATGCAAATGCTGAATGAGGGCATCG
TTCCCACTGCGATGCTGGTTGCCAACGATCAGATGGCGCTGGGCGCAATGCGCGCCATTACCGAGTCCGG
GCTGCGCGTTGGTGCGGATATCTCGGTAGTGGGATACGACGATACCGAGGACAGCTCATGTTATATCCCG
CCGTTAACCACCATCAAACAGGATTTTCGCCTGCTGGGGCAAACCAGCGTGGACCGCTTGCTGCAACTCT
CTCAGGGCCAGGCGGTGAAGGGCAATCAGCTGTTGCCCGTCTCACTGGTGAAAAGAAAAACCACCCTGGC
GCCCAATACGCAAACCGCCTCTCCCCGCGCGTTGGCCGATTCATTAATGCAGCTGGCACGACAGGTTTCC
CGACTGGAAAGCGGGCAGTGAGCTTTCCTCGGTACCAAATTCCAGAAAAGAGGCCTCCCGAAAGGGGGGC
CTTTTTTCGTTTTGGTCCTACTTGTGCCTGTTCTATTTCCGAACCGACCGCTTGTATGAATCCATCAAAA
TTCGTTTTCTCTATGTTGGATTCCTTGTTGCTCATATTGTGATGATAATTTCTACAAATATAGTCATTGG
TAACTATCTATGAAACTGTTTGATACTTTTATAGTTGATTAAACTTGTTCATGGCATTTGCCTTAATATC
ATCCGCTATGTCAATGTAGGGTTTCATAGCTTTGTAGTCGCTGTGTCCCGTCCATTTCATGACCACCTGT
GCCGGGATTCCGAGAGCCAGCGCATTGCAGATGAATGTCCTTCTTCCTGCATGGGTACTGAGCAAAGCGT
ATTTGGGTGTGACTTCATCAATACGTTCATTTCCCTTGTAGTAGGTTTCCCGTACAGGCTCGTTGATTTC
TGCCAGTTCGCCCAGCTCTTTCAGGTAATCGTTCATCTTCTGGTTGCTGATGACGGGCAGAGCCATGTAA
TTCTCGAAATGGATGTCCTTGTATTTGTCCAGTATGGCTTTGCTGTATTTGTTCAGTTCAATCGTCAGGC
TGTCGGCAGTCTTGACTGTGGTTATTTCGATGTGGTCGGACTTCACATCGCTTCTTTTCAGATTGCGAAC
ATCCGAATACCGCAAACTCGTAAAGCAGCAGAACAGGAAAACATCACGCACACGTTCCAGGTATTGCTTA
TCCTTGGGTATCTGGTAGTCTTTCAGCTTGTTCAGTTCATCCCAAGTCAGGAAGATTACTTTTTTCGAGG
TGGTTTTCAGTTTCGGTTTGAACGTATCGTATGCAATGTTCTGATGATGTCCTTTCTTGAAGCTCCAGCG
CAGGAACCATTTGAGGAATCCCATTTGCTTGCCGATGGTGCTGTTTCTCATATCCTTGGTGTCACGCAGG
AAGTTGACGTATTCGTTCAATCCAAACTCGTTGAAATAGTTGAACGTTGCATCCTCCTTGAACTCTTTGA
GGTGGTTCCTCACTGCTGCAAATTTTTCATAGGTGGATGCCGTCCAGTTATTCTGGTTACCGCACTCTTT
TACAAACTCATCGAACACCTCCCAAAAGCTGACAGGGGCTTCTTCCGGCTGTTCTTCGCTGGTGTCTTTC
ATTCTCATGTTGAAAGCTTCCTTCAACTGTTGGGTCGTTGGCATGACCTCCTGCACCTCAAATTCCTTGA
AAATATTCTGGATTTCGGCATAGTATTTCAGCAAGTCCGTATTGATTTCGGCTGCACTTTGCTTTAGCTT
GTTGGTACATCCGCTCTTTACCCGCTGCTTATCTGCATCCCATTTGGCTACGTCAATCCGGTAGCCCGTT
GTAAACTCGATGCGTTGGCTGGCAAAGATGACACGCATACGGATGGGTACGTTCTCTACGATTGGCACAC
CGTTCTTTTTCCGGCTCTCCAATGCAAAAATGATGTTGCGCTTGATATTCATAATTGGGTGCGTTTGAAA
TTCTACACCCAAATATACACCCAATTATTGAGATAGCAAAAGACATTTAGAAACATTTACTTTTACTCTA
TATTGTAATTTACACTTGATTATCAGTCGTTTGCAGTCTTATGATATTCTGTGAAAGTATAAGTTCGAGA
GCCTGTCTCTCCGCAAAAAACGCTGAAAATCAGCAGATTGCAAAACAAACACCCTGTTTTACACCCAAGA
ATGTAAAGTCGGCTGTTTTTGTTTTATTTAAGATAATACAACCACTACATAATAAAAGAGTAGCGATATT
AAAAGAATCCGATGAGAAAAGACTAATATTTATCTATCCATTCAGTTTGATTTTTCAGGACTTTACATCG
TCCTGAAAGTATTTGTTGGTACCGGTACCGAGGACGCGTAAACATTTACAGTTGCATGTGGCCTATTGTT
TTTAGCCGTTAAATATTTTATAACTATTAAATAGCGATACAAATTGTTCGAAACTAATATTGTTTATATC
ATATATTCTCGCATGTTTTAAAGCTTTATTAAATTGATTTTTTGTAAACAGTTTTTCGTACTCTTTGTTA
ACCCATTTCATTACAAAAGTTTCATATTTTTTTCTCTCTTTAAATGCCATTTTTGCTGGCTTTCTTTTTA
ATACAATTAATGTGCTATCCACTTTAGGTTTTGGATGGAAATAATACCTAGGAATTTTTGCTAATATAGA
AATATCTACCTCTGCCATTAACAGCAATGCTAGTGATCTGTTTGTATCTAATAACATTTTAGCAAAACCA
TATTCCACTATTAAATAACTTATTGTGGCTGAACTTTCAAAAACAATTTTTCGAATTATATTTGTGCTTA
TGTTGTAAGGTATGCTGCCAAATATTTTATATGGATTGTGGCTAGGAAATGTAAATTTCAGTATATCATC
ATTTACTATTTGATAGTTAGGATAATTTAAGAGCTTATTACGAGTTACCTCACATAATTTAGAATCAATT
TCTATCGCCGTTACAAAATTACATCTCTTTACCAATCCAGCAGTAAAATGACCTTTCCCTGCACCTATTT
CAAAGATGTTATCTTTTTCATCTAAACTTATGCAATTCATTATTTTTTCTATGTGATATTTTGAAGTAAT
AAAATTTTGACTATCTTTTATATTTACTTTGTTCATTATAACCTCTCCTTAATTTATTGCATCTCTTTTC
GAATATTTATGTTTTTTGAGAAAAGAACGTACTCATGGTTCATCCCGATATGCGTATCGGTCTGTATATC
AGCAACTTTCTATGTGTTTCAACTACAATAGTCATCTATTCTCATCTTTCTGAGTCCACCCCCTGCAAAG
CCCCTCTTTACGACATAAAAATTCGGTCGGAAAAGGTATGCAAAAGATGTTTCTCTCTTTAAGAGAAACT
CTTCGGGATGCAAAAATATGAAAATAACTCCAATTCACCAAATTATATAGCGACTTTTTTACAAAATGCT
AAAATTTGTTGATTTCCGTCAAGCAATTGTTGAGCAAAAATGTCTTTTACGATAAAATGATACCTCAATA
TCAACTGTTTAGCAAAACGATATTTCTCTTAAAGAGAGAAACACCTTTTTGTTCACCAATCCCCGACTTT
TAATCCCGCGGCCATGATTGAAAAAGGAAGAGTATGAGTATTCAACATTTCCGTGTCGCCCTTATTCCCT
TTTTTGCGGCATTTTGCCTTCCTGTTTTTGCTCACCCAGAAACGCTGGTGAAAGTAAAAGATGCTGAAGA
TCAGTTGG
Features (pLannotate 1.2.2; 10 found; start..end, strand, type, name):
    799..844     -  CDS            traJ (fragment): oriT-recognizing protein; traJ
    877..986     -  oriT           oriT: incP origin of transfer
   1157..1545    +  rep_origin     R6K γ ori: γ replication origin from E. coli plasmid R6K; requires the R6K initiator protein pi for replication
   1616..1637    +  protein_bind   lac operator (fragment): The lac repressor binds to the lac operator to inhibit transcription in E. coli. This inhibition can be relieved by adding lactose or isopropyl-β-D-thiogalactopyranoside (IPTG). lac repressor encoded by lacI
   1650..1670    +  protein_bind   lac operator (fragment): The lac repressor binds to the lac operator to inhibit transcription in E. coli. This inhibition can be relieved by adding lactose or isopropyl-β-D-thiogalactopyranoside (IPTG). lac repressor encoded by lacI
   1713..5819    +  CDS            dCas9: catalytically dead mutant of the Cas9 endonuclease from the Streptococcus pyogenes Type II CRISPR/Cas system RNA-guided DNA-binding protein that lacks endonuclease activity due to the D10A mutation in the RuvC catalytic domain and the H840A mutation in the HNH catalytic domain
   5979..6054    +  misc_RNA       gRNA scaffold: guide RNA scaffold for the Streptococcus pyogenes CRISPR/Cas9 system
   6499..7581    +  CDS            lacI: lac repressor; lacI; The lac repressor binds to the lac operator to inhibit transcription in E. coli. This inhibition can be relieved by adding lactose or isopropyl-β-D-thiogalactopyranoside (IPTG).
   9528..10256   -  CDS            ermC': ERM_BACIU - Experimental evidence at protein level: Swiss-Prot protein existence level 1. This protein produces a dimethylation of the adenine residue at position 2085 in 23S rRNA, resulting in reduced affinity between ribosomes and macrolide-lincosamide-streptogramin B antibiotics. From Bacillus subtilis.
  10744..746     +  CDS            AmpR (across the origin): β-lactamase; bla; confers resistance to ampicillin, carbenicillin, and related antibiotics
