[The description below was written by a language model from this plasmid's Addgene catalogue record, the feature table of its GenBank file and pLannotate feature annotations shown in this document.]
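Description:
pMM710 is an IPTG-inducible CRISPR interference (CRISPRi) vector of roughly 10.9 kb, built for Bacteroides, specifically the human gut commensal Bacteroides thetaiotaomicron named in the associated publication. The purpose line describes it as having a pNBU2 backbone, whereas the backbone field lists pExchange-tdk; the record does not resolve this discrepancy. pNBU2-type vectors normally integrate into the Bacteroides chromosome, but no integrase or attachment site is annotated in the feature table. In E. coli the plasmid replicates from the R6K γ origin, which depends on the pi initiator protein, so it is kept at low copy in a pir-expressing host and selected through the β-lactamase (AmpR) gene. An incP oriT with an adjacent traJ fragment allows conjugative transfer from E. coli into the recipient. There, an erm-type rRNA methylase gene (annotated as ermC' by similarity) provides erythromycin selection.

The payload has three parts. A catalytically dead Streptococcus pyogenes Cas9 (dCas9, carrying D10A and H840A) lies immediately downstream of two lac operator fragments, which indicates a LacI-repressed promoter, although the promoter itself is not annotated. Next comes an sgRNA cassette containing the S. pyogenes guide scaffold, followed by a lacI gene encoding the repressor; the promoters for these two units are likewise not stated. Adding IPTG relieves LacI repression, and dCas9 is then produced and pairs with the guide to block transcription at a matching site. In this construct the guide carries a nonsense (non-targeting) spacer, so pMM710 most plausibly serves as the negative control for targeting versions of the same system. The accompanying GenBank record covers only a 568 bp unannotated portion and adds no feature information.
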