Addgene plasmid #68893: pMM710
Purpose: IPTG-inducible CRISPRi vector targeting nonsense sequence (NS), pNBU2 backbone, AmpR
Depositing lab: Timothy Lu & Christopher Voigt. Depositing organization: Massachusetts Institute of Technology. Publication: Programming a Human Commensal Bacterium, Bacteroides thetaiotaomicron, to Sense and Respond to Stimuli in the Murine Gut Microbiota. Mimee M, Tucker AC, Voigt CA, Lu TK. Cell Syst. 2015 Jul 29;1(1):62-71. doi: 10.1016/j.cels.2015.06.001. PubMed 26918244.
Backbone
  Vector backbone: pExchange-tdk
  Total vector size (bp): 10860
  Selectable markers: Erythromycin in Bacteroides
Growth in bacteria
  Bacterial resistance: Ampicillin, 100 μg/mL
  Growth temperature: 37°C
  Growth strain: Pir1
  Copy number: Low Copy
Gene/Insert 1
  Gene/Insert name: dCas9
  Insert size (bp): 4107
Gene/Insert 2
  Gene/Insert name: LacI
  Insert size (bp): 1092
Gene/Insert 3
  Gene/Insert name: sgRNA
  Insert size (bp): 102
Terms and licenses: Academic/Nonprofit Terms; Industry Terms: Not Available to Industry
How to cite: pMM710 was a gift from Timothy Lu & Christopher Voigt (Addgene plasmid # 68893 ; http://n2t.net/addgene:68893 ; RRID:Addgene_68893)
