LOCUS       Exported 568 bp ds-DNA linear SYN 29-MAY-2021
DEFINITION  IPTG-inducible CRISPRi vector targeting nonsense sequence (NS),
            pNBU2 backbone, AmpR.
ACCESSION   .
VERSION     .
KEYWORDS    pMM710
SOURCE      synthetic DNA construct
  ORGANISM  synthetic DNA construct
REFERENCE   1 (bases 1 to 568)
  AUTHORS   Mimee M, Tucker AC, Voigt CA, Lu TK
  TITLE     Programming a Human Commensal Bacterium, Bacteroides
            thetaiotaomicron, to Sense and Respond to Stimuli in the Murine Gut
            Microbiota.
  JOURNAL   Cell Syst. 2015 Jul 29;1(1):62-71. doi: 10.1016/j.cels.2015.06.001.
  PUBMED    26918244
REFERENCE   2 (bases 1 to 568)
  AUTHORS   .
  TITLE     Direct Submission
  JOURNAL   Exported May 29, 2021 from SnapGene Server 1.1.58
            http://www.snapgene.com
FEATURES             Location/Qualifiers
     source          1..568
                     /organism="synthetic DNA construct"
                     /mol_type="other DNA"
ORIGIN
        1 ttttttgttc ttatggtcaa gcagtactgc tgcagggtgc taggattttt ttgggcggcc
       61 ccgcccaaaa aaattgcagc cgcattaatt cagtcacctc ctagctgact caaatcaatg
      121 cgtgtttcat aaagaccagt gatggattga tggataagag tggcatctaa aacttctttt
      181 gtagacgtat atcgtttacg atcaattgtt gtatcaaaat atttaaaagc agcgggagct
      241 ccaagattcg tcaacgtaaa taaatgaata atattttctg cttgttcacg tattggtttg
      301 tctctatgtt tgttatatgc actaagaact ttatctaaat tggcatctgc taaaataaca
      361 cgcttagaaa attcactgat ttgctcaata atctcatcta aataatgctt atgctgctcc
      421 acaaacaatt gtttttgttc gttatcttct ggactaccct tcaacttttc ataatgacta
      481 gctaaatata aaaaattcac atatttgctt ggcagagcca gctcatttcc tttttgtaat
      541 tctccggcac tagccagcat ccgtttac
//
