>Addgene plasmid #68893 | pMM710 | addgene partial sequence | sequence record 126162 | pGP704-R 5'-aacaagccagggatgtaacg-3'
TTTGAGTGACACAGGAACACTTAACGGCTGACATGGGAATTCCCCTCCACCGCGGTGGTACAAAGAAAAT
TCGACAAACTGTTATTTTTCTATCTATTTATTTGAATTGTGAGCGGATAACAATTACCTTTGTCGGCAAT
TGTGAGCGGATAACAATTAAATAAAGATATTCTCGTCAAACAAATATAAATAATATAAACATGGATAAGA
AATACTCAATAGGCTTAGCTATCGGCACAAATAGCGTCGGATGGGCGGTGATCACTGATGAATATAAGGT
TCCGTCTAAAAAGTTCAAGGTTCTGGGAAATACAGACCGCCACAGTATCAAAAAAAATCTTATAGGGGCT
CTTTTATTTGACAGTGGAGAGACAGCGGAAGCGACTCGTCTCAAACGGACAGCTCGTAGAAGGTATACAC
GTCGGAAGAATCGTATTTGTTATCTACAGGAGATTTTTTCAAATGAGATGGCGAAAGTAGATGATAGTTT
CTTTCATCGACTTGAAGAGTCTTTTTTGGTGGAAGAAGACAAGAAGCATGAACGTCATCCTATTTTTGGA
AATATAGTAGATGAAGTTGCTTATCATGAGAAATATCCAACTATCTATCATCTGCGAAA
