>Addgene plasmid #68893 | pMM710 | addgene partial sequence | sequence record 127406 | dCas9-F3 5'-CACGCATTGATTTGAGTCAGC-3'
CCAAAAAAATCCTAGCACCCTGCAGCAGTACTGCTTGACCATAAGAACAAAAAAACTTCCGATAAAGTTT
GGAAGATAAAGCTAAAAGTTCTTATCTTTGCAGTCTGGAATGAATTGGCCTATGGTTTTAGAGCTAGAAA
TAGCAAGTTAAAATAAGGCTAGTCCGTTATCAACTTGAAAAAGTGGCACCGAGTCGGTGCTTTTTTTCTA
GATGATGATTAAGGATCTTGCGTACAATTTGACGATCGTTTCACGCTAAGATGCTGGCTAATTGCCTATC
TTCCAGTGATGGAACAGCATTTGTGCATTGGCTGCAACAATAGCCTTGATCTGGAAGAAGCAATGAAAGC
TGCTGTTAAGTCTCCGAATCAGGTATTGTTCCTGACAGGTGTATTCCCATCCGGTAAACGCGGATACTTT
GCAGTTGATCTGACTCAGGAATAAATTATAAATTAAGGTAAGAAGATTGTAGGATAAGCTAATGAAATAG
AAAAAGGATGCCGTCACACAACTTGTCGGCATTCTTTTTTGTTTTATTAGTTGAAAATATAGTGAAAAAG
TTGCCTAAATATGTATGTTAACAAATTATTTGTCGTAACTTTGCACTCCAAATCTGTTTTTAACATATGG
CACTAGTGGTGAATGTGAAACCAGTAACGTTATACGATGTCGCAGAGTATGCCGGTGTCTCTTATCAGAC
CGTTTCCCGCGTGGTGAACCAGGCCAGCCACGTTTCTGCGAAAACGCGGGAA
